>Addgene plasmid #54136 | mEmerald-Keratin14-N-18 | depositor partial sequence | sequence record 84302 | insert sequence
TGACGTCAGATCCGCTAGCGCCACCATGACTACCTGCAGCCGCCAGTTCACCTCCTCCAGCTCCATGAAG
GGCTCCTGCGGCATCGGGGGCGGCATCGGGGGCGGCTCCAGCCGCATCTCCTCCGTCCTGGCCGGAGGGT
CCTGCCGCGCCCCCAGCACCTACGGGGGCGGCCTGTCTGTCTCATCCTCCCGCTTCTCCTCTGGGGGAGC
CTATGGGTTGGGGGGCGGCTATGGCGGTGGCTTCAGCAGCAGCAGCAGCAGCTTTGGTAGTGGCTTTGGG
GGAGGATATGGTGGTGGCCTTGGTGCTGGCTTGGGTGGTGGCTTTGGTGGTGGCTTTGCTGGTGGTGATG
GGCTTCTGGTGGGCAGTGAGAAGGTGACCATGCAGAACCTCAACGACCGCCTGGCCTCCTACCTGGACAA
GGTGCGTGCTCTGGAGGAGGCCAACGCCGACCTGGAAGTGAAGATCCGTGACTGGTACCAGAGGCAGCGG
CCTGCTGAGATCAAAGACTACAGTCCCTACTTCAAGACCATTGAGGACCTGAGGAACAAGATTCTCACAG
CCACAGTGGACAATGCCAATGTCCTTCTGCAGATTGACAATGCCCGTCTGGCCGCGGATGACTTCCGCAC
CAAGTATGAGACAGAGTTGAACCTGCGCATGAGTGTGGAAGCCGACATCAATGGCCTGCGCAGGGTGCTG
GACGAACTGACCCTGGCCAGAGCTGACCTGGAGATGCAGATTGAGAGCCTGAAGGAGGAGCTGGCCTACC
TGAAGAAGAACCACGAGGAGGAGATGAATGCCCTGAGAGGCCAGGTGGGTGGAGATGTCAATGTGGAGAT
GGACGCTGCACCTGGCGTGGACCTGAGCCGCATTCTGAACGAGATGCGTGACCAGTATGAGAAGATGGCA
GAGAAGAACCGCAAGGATGCCGAGGAATGGTTCTTCACCAAGACAGAGGAGCTGAACCGCGAGGTGGCCA
CCAACAGCGAGCTGGTGCAGAGCGGCAAGAGCGAGATCTCGGAGCTCCGGCGCACCATGCAGAACCTGGA
GATTGAGCTGCAGTCCCAGCTCAGCATGAAAGCATCCCTGGAGAACAGCCTGGAGGAGACCAAAGGTCGC
TACTGCATGCAGCTGGCCCAGATCCAGGAGATGATTGGCAGCGTGGAGGAGCAGCTGGCCCAGCTCCGCT
GCGAGATGGAGCAGCAGAACCAGGAGTACAAGATCCTGCTGGACGTGAAGACGCGGCTGGAGCAGGAGAT
CGCCACCTACCGCCGCCTGCTGGAGGGCGAGGACGCCCACCTCTCCTCCTCCCAGTTCTCCTCTGGATCG
CAGTCATCCAGAGATGTGACCTCCTCCAGCCGCCAAATCCGCACCAAGGTCATGGATGTGCACGATGGCA
AGGTGGTGTCCACCCACGAGCAGGTCCTTCGCACCAAGAACAGCAGCGGTGGAGCAAGCGCAGCCAGTGG
TAGCGCGGATCCACCGGTCGCCACCATGGTGAGCAAGGGCGAGGAGCTGTTCACCGGGGTGGTGCCCATC
CTGGTCGAGCTGGACGGCGACGTAAACGGCCACAAGTTCAGCGTGTCCGGCGAGGGCGAGGGCGATGCCA
CCTACGGCAAGCTGACCCTGAAGTTCATCTGCACCACCGGCAAGCTGCCCGTGCCCTGGCCCACCCTCGT
GACCACCTTGACCTACGGCGTGCAGTGCTTCGCCCGCTACCCCGACCACATGAAGCAGCACGACTTCTTC
AAGTCCGCCATGCCCGAAGGCTACGTCCAGGAGCGCACCATCTTCTTCAAGGACGACGGCAACTACAAGA
CCCGCGCCGAGGTGAAGTTCGAGGGCGACACCCTGGTGAACCGCATCGAGCTGAAGGGCATCGACTTCAA
GGAGGACGGCAACATCCTGGGGCACAAGCTGGAGTACAACTACAACAGCCACAAGGTCTATATCACCGCC
GACAAGCAGAAGAACGGCATCAAGGTGAACTTCAAGACCCGCCACAACATCGAGGACGGCAGCGTGCAGC
TCGCCGACCACTACCAGCAGAACACCCCCATCGGCGACGGCCCCGTGCTGCTGCCCGACAACCACTACCT
GAGCACCCAGTCCAAGCTGAGCAAAGACCCCAACGAGAAGCGCGATCACATGGTCCTGCTGGAGTTCGTG
ACCGCCGCCGGGATCACTCTCGGCATGGACGAGCTGTACAAGTAAGCGGCCGCGACTCTAGATCATA
