>Addgene plasmid #54136 | mEmerald-Keratin14-N-18 | addgene partial sequence | sequence record 92359 | EGFP-N 5'-CGTCGCCGTCCAGCTCGACCAG-3'
CCTTGCTCACCATGGTGGCGACCGGTGGATCCGCGCTACCACTGGCTGCGCTTGCTCCACCGCTGCTGTT
CTTGGTGCGAAGGACCTGCTCGTGGGTGGACACCACCTTGCCATCGTGCACATCCATGACCTTGGTGCGG
ATTTGGCGGCTGGAGGAGGTCACATCTCTGGATGACTGCGATCCAGAGGAGAACTGGGAGGAGGAGAGGT
GGGCGTCCTCGCCCTCCAGCAGGCGGCGGTAGGTGGCGATCTCCTGCTCCAGCCGCGTCTTCACGTCCAG
CAGGATCTTGTACTCCTGGTTCTGCTGCTCCATCTCGCAGCGGAGCTGGGCCAGCTGCTCCTCCACGCTG
CCAATCATCTCCTGGATCTGGGCCAGCTGCATGCAGTAGCGACCTTTGGTCTCCTCCAGGCTGTTCTCCA
GGGATGCTTTCATGCTGAGCTGGGACTGCAGCTCAATCTCCAGGTTCTGCATGGTGCGCCGGAGCTCCGA
GATCTCGCTCTTGCCGCTCTGCACCAGCTCGCTGTTGGTGGCCACCTCGCGGTTCAGCTCCTCTGTCTTG
GTGAAGAACCATTCCTCGGCATCCTTGCGGTTCTTCTCTGCCATCTTCTCATACTGGTCACGCATCTCGT
TCAGAATGCGGCTCAGGTCCACGCCAGGTGCAGCGTCCATCTCCACATTGACATCTCCACCCACCTGGCC
TCTCAGGGCATTCATCTCCTCCTCGTGGTTCTTCTTCAGGTAGGCCAGCTCCTCCTTCAGGCTCTCAATC
TGCATCTCCAGGTCAGCTCTGGCCAGG
