[The description below was written by a language model from this plasmid's Addgene catalogue record.]
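Description:
mEmerald-Keratin14-N-18 is a mammalian expression plasmid built on the mEmerald-N1 backbone (about 4.75 kb without the insert) that produces human keratin 14 (KRT14) fused to the green fluorescent protein mEmerald. The KRT14 coding sequence is placed under the CMV promoter, a strong constitutive promoter for transient or stable expression in mammalian cells. The fluorescent protein is supplied by the backbone at the C terminus of the keratin, the arrangement typical of "N1"-style vectors in which the gene of interest is cloned upstream of the fluorophore. The "18" in the name probably refers to the length of the linker between the two partners, but the record does not state this explicitly, and the cloning method is listed as unknown. The listed 3′ sequencing primer suggests an SV40 polyadenylation signal downstream of the fusion.

The plasmid is maintained at high copy in E. coli under kanamycin selection. It also carries a neomycin resistance marker, so stably transfected mammalian cells can be selected with G418. No feature table is provided, so the origin of replication and other backbone elements are not documented here.

The construct serves as a localization marker for the cytokeratin intermediate filament network. The expressed fusion is expected to incorporate into keratin filaments, allowing them to be viewed by fluorescence microscopy in living or fixed cells. mEmerald is a bright GFP derivative, with recorded excitation and emission maxima of 487 nm and 509 nm, compatible with standard green/FITC filter sets.
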