Addgene plasmid #54136: mEmerald-Keratin14-N-18
Purpose: Localization: Cytokeratin, Excitation: 487, Emission: 509
Depositing lab: Michael Davidson. Depositing organization: Florida State University, Tallahassee.
Backbone
  Vector backbone: mEmerald-N1
  Backbone size w/o insert (bp): 4750
  Vector type: Mammalian Expression
  Selectable markers: Neomycin (select with G418)
Growth in bacteria
  Bacterial resistance: Kanamycin, 50 μg/mL
  Growth temperature: 37°C
  Growth strain: DH5alpha
  Copy number: High Copy
Gene/Insert
  Gene/Insert name: Keratin14 (alt name: NM_000526.4)
  Species: H. sapiens (human)
  Entrez Gene: KRT14 (a.k.a. CK14, EBS1, EBS1A, EBS1B, EBS1C, EBS1D, EBS3, EBS4, K14, NFJ)
  Promoter: CMV
  Tag / fusion protein: mEmerald (C terminal on backbone)
  Cloning method: Unknown
  Sequencing primers: 5′ CMV-F; 3′ SV40pA-R
Terms and licenses: Academic/Nonprofit Terms; Industry Terms
Depositor comments: . Excitation = 487; Emission = 509. Localization data: Cytokeratin (14)
How to cite: mEmerald-Keratin14-N-18 was a gift from Michael Davidson (Addgene plasmid # 54136 ; http://n2t.net/addgene:54136 ; RRID:Addgene_54136)
